>Addgene plasmid #172128 | pENTR_TiTRE | addgene full sequence | sequence record 342059 | Addgene NGS Result
AAAGCAGGCTTCCTTTACCACTCGACTGGATCCCGAGTTTACTCCCTATCAGTGATAGAGAACGTATGTC
GAGTTTACTCCCTATCAGTGATAGAGAACGATGTCGAGTTTACTCCCTATCAGTGATAGAGAACGTATGT
CGAGTTTACTCCCTATCAGTGATAGAGAACGTATGTCGAGTTTACTCCCTATCAGTGATAGAGAACGTAT
GTCGAGTTTATCCCTATCAGTGATAGAGAACGTATGTCGAGTTTACTCCCTATCAGTGATAGAGAACGTA
TGTCGAGGTAGGCGTGTACGGTGGGAGGCCTATATAAGCAGAGCTCGTTTAGTGAACCGTCAGATCGCCA
CTAGTCAAGACACCGGGACCGATCCAGCCTCCGCGGCCCCGAACTAGTCCGTTTAGTGAACCGTCAGAAT
TCAGATCTGGTACCACGCGTATCGATAAGCTTGCATGCCTGCAGGTCGACTCTAGAGGATCCCGGGTGGC
ATCCCTGTGACCCCTCCCCAGTGCCTCTCCTGGCCCTGGAAGTTGCCACTCCAGTGCCCACCAGCCTTGT
CCTAATAAAATTAAGTTGCATCATTTTGTCTGACTAGGTGTCCTTCTATAATATTATGGGGTGGAGGGGG
GTGGTATGGAGCAAGGGGCAAGTTGGGAAGACAACCTGTAGGGCCTGCGGGGTCTATTGGGAACCAAGCT
GGAGTGCAGTGGCACAATCTTGGCTCACTGCAATCTCCGCCTCCTGGGTTCAAGCGATTCTCCTGCCTCA
GCCTCCCGAGTTGTTGGGATTCCAGGCATGCATGACCAGGCTCAGCTAATTTTTGTTTTTTTGGTAGAGA
CGGGGTTTCACCATATTGGCCAGGCTGGTCTCCAACTCCTAATCTCAGGTGATCTACCCACCTTGGCCTC
CCAAATTGCTGGGATTACAGGCGTGAACCACTGCTCCCTTCCCTGTCCTTCTGATTTTAAAATAACTATA
CCAGCAGGAGGACGTCCAGACACAGCATAGGCTACCTGGCCATGCCCAACCGGTGGGACATTTGAGTTGC
TTGCTTGGCACTGTCCTCTCATGCGTTGGGTCCACTCAGTAGATGCCTGTTGAATTGGGTACGCGGCCAG
CTTGGCTGTGGAATGTGTGTCAGTACCCAGCTTTCTTGTACAAAGTTGGCATTATAAGAAAGCATTGCTT
ATCAATTTGTTGCAACGAACAGGTCACTATCAGTCAAAATAAAATCATTATTTGCCATCCAGCTGATATC
CCCTATAGTGAGTCGTATTACATGGTCATAGCTGTTTCCTGGCAGCTCTGGCCCGTGTCTCAAAATCTCT
GATGTTACATTGCACAAGATAAAAATATATCATCATGAACAATAAAACTGTCTGCTTACATAAACAGTAA
TACAAGGGGTGTTATGAGCCATATTCAACGGGAAACGTCGAGGCCGCGATTAAATTCCAACATGGATGCT
GATTTATATGGGTATAAATGGGCTCGCGATAATGTCGGGCAATCAGGTGCGACAATCTATCGCTTGTATG
GGAAGCCCGATGCGCCAGAGTTGTTTCTGAAACATGGCAAAGGTAGCGTTGCCAATGATGTTACAGATGA
GATGGTCAGACTAAACTGGCTGACGGAATTTATGCCTCTTCCGACCATCAAGCATTTTATCCGTACTCCT
GATGATGCATGGTTACTCACCACTGCGATCCCCGGAAAAACAGCATTCCAGGTATTAGAAGAATATCCTG
ATTCAGGTGAAAATATTGTTGATGCGCTGGCAGTGTTCCTGCGCCGGTTGCATTCGATTCCTGTTTGTAA
TTGTCCTTTTAACAGCGATCGCGTATTTCGTCTCGCTCAGGCGCAATCACGAATGAATAACGGTTTGGTT
GATGCGAGTGATTTTGATGACGAGCGTAATGGCTGGCCTGTTGAACAAGTCTGGAAAGAAATGCATAAAC
TTTTGCCATTCTCACCGGATTCAGTCGTCACTCATGGTGATTTCTCACTTGATAACCTTATTTTTGACGA
GGGGAAATTAATAGGTTGTATTGATGTTGGACGAGTCGGAATCGCAGACCGATACCAGGATCTTGCCATC
CTATGGAACTGCCTCGGTGAGTTTTCTCCTTCATTACAGAAACGGCTTTTTCAAAAATATGGTATTGATA
ATCCTGATATGAATAAATTGCAGTTTCATTTGATGCTCGATGAGTTTTTCTAATCAGAATTGGTTAATTG
GTTGTAACACTGGCAGAGCATTACGCTGACTTGACGGGACGGCGCAAGCTCATGACCAAAATCCCTTAAC
GTGAGTTACGCGTCGTTCCACTGAGCGTCAGACCCCGTAGAAAAGATCAAAGGATCTTCTTGAGATCCTT
TTTTTCTGCGCGTAATCTGCTGCTTGCAAACAAAAAAACCACCGCTACCAGCGGTGGTTTGTTTGCCGGA
TCAAGAGCTACCAACTCTTTTTCCGAAGGTAACTGGCTTCAGCAGAGCGCAGATACCAAATACTGTTCTT
CTAGTGTAGCCGTAGTTAGGCCACCACTTCAAGAACTCTGTAGCACCGCCTACATACCTCGCTCTGCTAA
TCCTGTTACCAGTGGCTGCTGCCAGTGGCGATAAGTCGTGTCTTACCGGGTTGGACTCAAGACGATAGTT
ACCGGATAAGGCGCAGCGGTCGGGCTGAACGGGGGGTTCGTGCACACAGCCCAGCTTGGAGCGAACGACC
TACACCGAACTGAGATACCTACAGCGTGAGCTATGAGAAAGCGCCACGCTTCCCGAAGGGAGAAAGGCGG
ACAGGTATCCGGTAAGCGGCAGGGTCGGAACAGGAGAGCGCACGAGGGAGCTTCCAGGGGGAAACGCCTG
GTATCTTTATAGTCCTGTCGGGTTTCGCCACCTCTGACTTGAGCGTCGATTTTTGTGATGCTCGTCAGGG
GGGCGGAGCCTATGGAAAAACGCCAGCAACGCGGCCTTTTTACGGTTCCTGGCCTTTTGCTGGCCTTTTG
CTCACATGTTCTTTCCTGCGTTATCCCCTGATTCTGTGGATAACCGTATTACCGCCTTTGAGTGAGCTGA
TACCGCTCGCCGCAGCCGAACGACCGAGCGCAGCGAGTCAGTGAGCGAGGAAGCGGAAGAGCGCCCAATA
CGCAAACCGCCTCTCCCCGCGCGTTGGCCGATTCATTAATGCAGCTGGCACGACAGGTTTCCCGACTGGA
AAGCGGGCAGTGAGCGCAACGCAATTAATACGCGTACCGCTAGCCAGGAAGAGTTTGTAGAAACGCAAAA
AGGCCATCCGTCAGGATGGCCTTCTGCTTAGTTTGATGCCTGGCAGTTTATGGCGGGCGTCCTGCCCGCC
ACCCTCCGGGCCGTTGCTTCACAACGTTCAAATCCGCTCCCGGCGGATTTGTCCTACTCAGGAGAGCGTT
CACCGACAAACAACAGATAAAACGAAAGGCCCAGTCTTCCGACTGAGCCTTTCGTTTTATTTGATGCCTG
GCAGTTCCCTACTCTCGCGTTAACGCTAGCATGGATGTTTTCCCAGTCACGACGTTGTAAAACGACGGCC
AGTCTTAAGCTCGGGCCCCAAATAATGATTTTATTTTGACTGATAGTGACCTGTTCGTTGCAACAAATTG
ATGAGCAATGCTTTTTTATAATGCCAACTTTGTACAAA
Features (pLannotate 1.2.2; 14 found; start..end, strand, type, name):
     35..349     +  promoter       tight TRE promoter: Tet-responsive promoter PTight, consisting of seven tet operator sequences followed by the minimal CMV promoter
    400..418     +  promoter       tight TRE promoter (fragment): Tet-responsive promoter PTight, consisting of seven tet operator sequences followed by the minimal CMV promoter
    447..483     -  misc_feature   MCS (fragment): pUC18/19 multiple cloning site
    484..1106    +  polyA_signal   hGH poly(A) signal: human growth hormone polyadenylation signal
   1125..1144    +  promoter       SV40 promoter (fragment): SV40 enhancer and early promoter
   1145..1244    -  protein_bind   attL2: mutant version of attL; recombination site for the Gateway® LR reaction LR Clonase™
   1262..1280    -  promoter       T7 promoter: promoter for bacteriophage T7 RNA polymerase
   1414..2223    +  CDS            KanR: aminoglycoside phosphotransferase; aph(3')-Ia; confers resistance to kanamycin in bacteria or G418 (Geneticin®) in eukaryotes
   2370..2958    +  rep_origin     ori: high-copy-number ColE1/pMB1/pBR322/pUC origin of replication
   3141..3233    +  CDS            lacI (fragment): lac repressor; lacI; The lac repressor binds to the lac operator to inhibit transcription in E. coli. This inhibition can be relieved by adding lactose or isopropyl-β-D-thiogalactopyranoside (IPTG).
   3288..3315    -  terminator     rrnB T2 terminator: transcription terminator T2 from the E. coli rrnB gene
   3447..3490    +  terminator     rrnB T1 terminator: Escherichia coli rrnB; transcription terminator T1 from the E. coli rrnB gene
   3537..3573    -  CDS            lacZα (fragment): LacZα fragment of β-galactosidase; lacZ fragment
   3589..10      +  protein_bind   attL1 (across the origin): mutant version of attL; recombination site for the Gateway® LR reaction LR Clonase™
