[The description below was written by a language model from this plasmid's Addgene catalogue record and pLannotate feature annotations shown in this document.]
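Description:
pENTR_TiTRE is an empty Gateway entry vector of 3,678 bp, designed so that a gene of interest can be placed under a tightly regulated tetracycline-responsive promoter for mammalian expression. It is propagated in E. coli through a high-copy ColE1/pUC-type origin and selected with kanamycin via the aph(3')-Ia (KanR) gene. The rrnB T1 and T2 terminators lie upstream of the attL1 site, as is typical of pENTR backbones, where they limit read-through transcription from the plasmid into the cassette. A T7 promoter lies just outside attL2. The short lacI, lacZα and SV40 promoter fragments in the annotation appear to be backbone or cloning remnants rather than functional elements.

The payload lies between the attL1 and attL2 recombination sites and forms a complete but empty expression unit. It comprises the tight TRE promoter (PTight, seven tet operator repeats fused to a minimal CMV promoter), a short multiple cloning site fragment of pUC18/19 type, and the human growth hormone polyadenylation signal. A coding sequence inserted at the cloning site is therefore flanked by its own inducible promoter and terminator. The whole promoter–gene–polyA module can then be moved by an LR Clonase reaction into a compatible destination vector. PTight has very low basal activity and is switched on only when a tetracycline-controlled transactivator binds the operator repeats. That transactivator is not encoded on this plasmid and must be supplied separately. The record describes the intended use as tightly controlled gene expression, and the associated work concerns evaluating the activation status of small GTPases.
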