Addgene plasmid #172128: pENTR_TiTRE
Purpose: (Empty Backbone) Entry vector for tightly controlled gene expression by a tetracycline-responsive promoter
Depositing lab: Kenji Kontani. Depositing organization: Meiji Pharmaceutical University. Publication: Development of a versatile HPLC-based method to evaluate the activation status of small GTPases. Araki M, Yoshimoto K, Ohta M, Katada T, Kontani K. J Biol Chem. 2021 Nov 18:101428. doi: 10.1016/j.jbc.2021.101428. PubMed 34801548.
Backbone
  Vector backbone: pENTR_TiTRE
  Backbone size (bp): 3678
  Vector type: Mammalian Expression ; Entry vector
  Promoter: tight TRE
Growth in bacteria
  Bacterial resistance: Kanamycin, 50 μg/mL
  Growth temperature: 37°C
  Growth strain: DH5alpha
  Copy number: High Copy
Terms and licenses: Academic/Nonprofit Terms; Industry Terms: Not Available to Industry
How to cite: pENTR_TiTRE was a gift from Kenji Kontani (Addgene plasmid # 172128 ; http://n2t.net/addgene:172128 ; RRID:Addgene_172128)
